>Addgene plasmid #157473 | pD649-HAsp-MCAM-COMP5AP-AviTag-9xHis | addgene full sequence | sequence record 488901 | Addgene NGS Result
TTTCAATATTATTGAAGCATTTATCAGGGTTATTGTCTCATGAGCGGATACATATTTGAATGTATTTAGA
AAAATAAACAAATAGGGGTCAGTGTTACAACCAATTAACCAATTCTGAACATTATCGCGAGCCCATTTAT
ACCTGAATATGGCTCATAACACCCCTTGCTCATGACCAAAATCCCTTAACGTGAGTTACGCGCGCGTCGT
TCCACTGAGCGTCAGACCCCGTAGAAAAGATCAAAGGATCTTCTTGAGATCCTTTTTTTCTGCGCGTAAT
CTGCTGCTTGCAAACAAAAAAACCACCGCTACCAGCGGTGGTTTGTTTGCCGGATCAAGAGCTACCAACT
CTTTTTCCGAAGGTAACTGGCTTCAGCAGAGCGCAGATACCAAATACTGTTCTTCTAGTGTAGCCGTAGT
TAGCCCACCACTTCAAGAACTCTGTAGCACCGCCTACATACCTCGCTCTGCTAATCCTGTTACCAGTGGC
TGCTGCCAGTGGCGATAAGTCGTGTCTTACCGGGTTGGACTCAAGACGATAGTTACCGGATAAGGCGCAG
CGGTCGGGCTGAACGGGGGGTTCGTGCACACAGCCCAGCTTGGAGCGAACGACCTACACCGAACTGAGAT
ACCTACAGCGTGAGCTATGAGAAAGCGCCACGCTTCCCGAAGGGAGAAAGGCGGACAGGTATCCGGTAAG
CGGCAGGGTCGGAACAGGAGAGCGCACGAGGGAGCTTCCAGGGGGAAACGCCTGGTATCTTTATAGTCCT
GTCGGGTTTCGCCACCTCTGACTTGAGCGTCGATTTTTGTGATGCTCGTCAGGGGGGCGGAGCCTATGGA
AAAACGCCAGCAACGCGGCCTTTTTACGGTTCCTGGCCTTTTGCTGGCCTTTTGCTCACATGTTCTTTCC
TGCGTTATCCCCTGATTCTGTGGATAACCGTATTACCGCCTTTGAGTGAGCTGATACCGCTCGCCGCAGC
CGAACGACCGAGCGCAGCGAGTCAGTGAGCGAGGAAGCGGAAGGCGAGAGTAGGGAACTGCCAGGCATCA
AACTAAGCAGAAGGCCCCTGACGGATGGCCTTTTTGCGTTTCTACAAACTCTTTCTGTGTTGTAAAACGA
CGGCCAGTCTTAAGCTCGGGCCCCCTGGGCGGTTCTGATAACGAGTAATCGTTAATCCGCAAATAACGTA
AAAACCCGCTTCGGCGGGTTTTTTTATGGGGGGAGTTTAGGGAAAGAGCATTTGTCAGAATATTTAAGGG
CGCCTGTCACTTTGCTTGATATATGAGAATTATTTAACCTTATAAATGAGAAAAAAGCAACGCACTTTAA
ATAAGATACGTTGCTTTTTCGATTGATGAACACCTATAATTAAACTATTCATCTATTATTTATGATTTTT
TGTATATACAATATTTCTAGTTTGTTAAAGAGAATTAAGAAAATAAATCTCGAAAATAATAAAGGGAAAA
TCAGTTTTTGATATCAAAATTATACATGTCAACGATAATACAAAATATAATACAAACTATAAGATGTTAT
CAGTATTTATTATCATTTAGAATAAATTTTGTGTCGCCCTTAATTGTGAGCGGATAACAATTACGAGCTT
CATGCACAGTGGCGTTGACTCAATATTGGCCATTAGCCATATTATTCATTGGTTATATAGCATAAATCAA
TATTGGCTATTGGCCATTGCATACGTTGTATCTATATCATAATATGTACATTTATATTGGCTCATGTCCA
ATATGACCGCCATGTTGGCATTGATTATTGACTAGTTATTAATAGTAATCAATTACGGGGTCATTAGTTC
ATAGCCCATATATGGAGTTCCGCGTTACATAACTTACGGTAAATGGCCCGCCTGGCTGACCGCCCAACGA
CCCCCGCCCATTGACGTCAATAATGACGTATGTTCCCATAGTAACGCCAATAGGGACTTTCCATTGACGT
CAATGGGTGGAGTATTTACGGTAAACTGCCCACTTGGCAGTACATCAAGTGTATCATATGCCAAGTACGC
CCCCTATTGACGTCAATGACGGTAAATGGCCCGCCTGGCATTATGCCCAGTACATGACCTTATGGGACTT
TCCTACTTGGCAGTACATCTACGTATTAGTCATCGCTATTACCATGGTGATGCGGTTTTGGCAGTACATC
AATGGGCGTGGATAGCGGTTTGACTCACGGGGATTTCCAAGTCTCCACCCCATTGACGTCAATGGGAGTT
TGTTTTGGCACCAAAATCAACGGGACTTTCCAAAATGTCGTAACAACTCCGCCCCATTGACGCAAATGGG
CGGTAGGCGTGTACGGTGGGAGGTCTATATAAGCAGAGCTCGTTTAGTGAACCGTCAGATCGCCTGGAGA
CGCCATCCACGCTGTTTTGACCTCCATAGAAGACACCGGGACCGATCCAGCCTCCGCGGCCGGGAACGGT
GCATTGGAACGCGGATTCCCCGTGCCAAGAGTGACGTAAGTACCGCCTATAGAGTCTATAGGCCCACCCC
CTTGGCTTCGTTAGAACGCGGCTACAATTAATACATAACCTTATGTATCATACACATACGATTTAGGTGA
CACTATAGAATAACATCCACTTTGCCTTTCTCTCCACAGGTGTCCACTCCCAGGTCCAACTGCACCTCGG
TTCTATCGAAAACGCGCCTGCTAGCGCCACCATGAAGACCATCATTGCCCTGAGCTACATCTTCTGCCTG
GTGTTCGCTGCGGCCGCCGTTCCAGGCGAAGCTGAACAACCTGCTCCTGAGCTGGTTGAGGTGGAAGTGG
GATCTACAGCCCTGCTGAAGTGTGGCCTGAGCCAGTCTCAGGGCAATCTGAGCCACGTGGACTGGTTCAG
CGTGCACAAAGAGAAGCGGACCCTGATCTTCAGAGTGCGGCAAGGACAGGGACAGAGCGAGCCTGGCGAA
TACGAGCAAAGACTGAGCCTGCAGGATAGAGGCGCCACACTGGCTCTGACACAAGTGACCCCTCAGGACG
AGCGGATCTTCCTGTGCCAAGGCAAGAGGCCCAGAAGCCAAGAGTACAGAATCCAGCTGCGGGTGTACAA
GGCCCCTGAGGAACCCAACATCCAAGTGAACCCTCTGGGCATCCCCGTGAACAGCAAAGAACCTGAAGAG
GTGGCCACATGCGTGGGCAGAAACGGCTACCCCATTCCTCAAGTGATCTGGTACAAGAACGGCAGGCCTC
TGAAAGAGGAAAAGAACCGGGTCCACATCCAGAGCAGCCAGACAGTGGAAAGCAGCGGCCTGTACACACT
GCAGAGCATTCTGAAGGCCCAGCTGGTCAAAGAGGACAAGGACGCCCAGTTCTACTGCGAGCTGAACTAC
AGACTGCCCAGCGGCAACCACATGAAGGAATCCAGAGAAGTGACCGTGCCTGTGTTCTACCCCACCGAGA
AAGTGTGGCTGGAAGTGGAACCCGTGGGCATGCTGAAAGAAGGCGACAGAGTCGAGATCAGATGCCTGGC
CGATGGCAACCCTCCTCCACACTTTTCCATCAGCAAGCAGAACCCCAGCACCAGAGAGGCCGAGGAAGAA
ACCACCAACGACAATGGCGTGCTGGTGCTCGAGCCTGCCAGAAAAGAACACAGCGGCAGATACGAGTGCC
AGGGCCTCGATCTGGATACCATGATCAGCCTGCTGAGCGAGCCACAAGAGCTGCTGGTCAACTATGTGTC
CGATGTGCGAGTGTCTCCCGCCGCTCCTGAGAGACAAGAGGGAAGCTCTCTGACACTGACATGCGAGGCC
GAGTCCAGCCAGGACCTGGAATTTCAGTGGCTGAGAGAAGAGACAGGCCAGGTGCTGGAAAGAGGCCCTG
TTCTGCAGCTCCACGATCTGAAGAGAGAAGCCGGCGGAGGCTACAGATGTGTGGCCTCTGTTCCTAGCAT
CCCCGGCCTGAATAGAACCCAGCTCGTGAACGTGGCCATCTTCGGACCTCCATGGATGGCCTTCAAAGAG
CGGAAAGTCTGGGTCAAAGAAAACATGGTGCTGAACCTGAGCTGCGAGGCCTCTGGACACCCTAGACCTA
CCATCAGCTGGAATGTGAATGGCACCGCCAGCGAGCAGGATCAGGACCCTCAAAGAGTGCTGAGCACCCT
GAATGTGCTGGTCACCCCTGAACTGCTGGAAACCGGCGTGGAATGTACCGCCAGCAACGACCTGGGCAAG
AACACCAGCATCCTGTTTCTGGAACTGGTCAACCTGACCACACTGACCCCTGACAGCAATACCACCACAG
GCCTGAGCACAAGCACCGCCTCTCCACACACAAGAGCCAATAGCACCTCCACCGAGAGAAAGCTGCCTGA
GCCTGAAAGCCGCGGAGGCGCGCCGGAAGATCAAGTTGATCCAAGATTGATTGATGGCAAGGGCGGATCT
CTGGAGGTGCTGTTCCAGGGACCAGGCGGAAGCGGCAATCCCGGCGGCGATCTGGCCCCCCAGATGCTGC
GCGAGCTGCAGGAGACCAATGCCGCCCTGCAGGACGTGCGCGAGCTGCTGCGCCACCGCGTGAAGGAGAT
CACCTTCCTGAAGAACACCGTGATGGAGTGCGACGCCTGCGGTATGCAGCCCTCTAGAGGCTCCGGCTCC
ATCATCCCAGTTGAGGAGGAGAACCCGGACTTCTGGAACCGCGAGGCAGCCGAGGCCCTGGGTGCCGCCA
AGAAGCTGCAGCCTGCACAGACAGCCGCCAAGAACCTCATCATCTTCCTGGGCGATGGGATGGGGGTGTC
TACGGTGACAGCTGCCAGGATCCTAAAAGGGCAGAAGAAGGACAAACTGGGGCCTGAGATACCCCTGGCC
ATGGACCGCTTCCCATATGTGGCTCTGTCCAAGACATACAATGTAGACAAACATGTGCCAGACAGTGGAG
CCACAGCCACGGCCTACCTGTGCGGGGTCAAGGGCAACTTCCAGACCATTGGCTTGAGTGCAGCCGCCCG
CTTTAACCAGTGCAACACGACACGCGGCAACGAGGTCATCTCCGTGATGAATCGGGCCAAGAAAGCAGGG
AAGTCAGTGGGAGTGGTAACCACCACACGAGTGCAGCACGCCTCGCCAGCCGGCACCTACGCCCACACGG
TGAACCGCAACTGGTACTCGGACGCCGACGTGCCTGCCTCGGCCCGCCAGGAGGGGTGCCAGGACATCGC
TACGCAGCTCATCTCCAACATGGACATTGACGTGATCCTAGGTGGAGGCCGAAAGTACATGTTTCGCATG
GGAACCCCAGACCCTGAGTACCCAGATGACTACAGCCAAGGTGGGACCAGGCTGGACGGGAAGAATCTGG
TGCAGGAATGGCTGGCGAAGCGCCAGGGTGCCCGGTATGTGTGGAACCGCACTGAGCTCATGCAGGCTTC
CCTGGACCCGTCTGTGACCCATCTCATGGGTCTCTTTGAGCCTGGAGACATGAAATACGAGATCCACCGA
GACTCCACACTGGACCCCTCCCTGATGGAGATGACAGAGGCTGCCCTGCGCCTGCTGAGCAGGAACCCCC
GCGGCTTCTTCCTCTTCGTGGAGGGTGGTCGCATCGACCATGGTCATCATGAAAGCAGGGCTTACCGGGC
ACTGACTGAGACGATCATGTTCGACGACGCCATTGAGAGGGCGGGCCAGCTCACCAGCGAGGAGGACACG
CTGAGCCTCGTCACTGCCGACCACTCCCACGTCTTCTCCTTCGGAGGCTACCCCCTGCGAGGGAGCTCCA
TCTTCGGGCTGGCCCCTGGCAAGGCCCGGGACAGGAAGGCCTACACGGTCCTCCTATACGGAAACGGTCC
AGGCTATGTGCTCAAGGACGGCGCCCGGCCGGATGTTACCGAGAGCGAGAGCGGGAGCCCCGAGTATCGG
CAGCAGTCAGCAGTGCCCCTGGACGAAGAGACCCACGCAGGCGAGGACGTGGCGGTGTTCGCGCGCGGCC
CGCAGGCGCACCTGGTTCACGGCGTGCAGGAGCAGACCTTCATAGCGCACGTCATGGCCTTCGCCGCCTG
CCTGGAGCCCTACACCGCCTGCGACCTGGCGCCCCCCGCCGGCACCACCGACGCCGCGCACCCGGGTGGC
GGAGGACTGAACGACATCTTCGAGGCTCAGAAAATCGAATGGCACGAACATCACCATCACCATCACCATC
ACCATTAAGGCCGGCCTGTAGTCACTGGCACAACGCGTTACCCGGTAAGCCAATCGGGTATACACGGTCG
TCATACTGCAGACAGGGTTCTTCTACTTTGCAAGATAGTCTTGAGTAGTAAAATAAATAGATAGAGAAAA
TCAGCCTCGACTGTGCCTTCTAGTTGCCAGCCATCTGTTGTTTGCCCCTCCCCCGTGCCTTCCTTGACCC
TGGAAGGTGCCACTCCCACTGTCCTTTCCTAATAAAATGAGGAAATTGCATCACAACACTCAACCCTATC
TCGGTCTATTCTTTTGATTTATAAGGGATTTTGCCGATTTCGGCCTATTGGTTAAAAAATGAGCTGATTT
AACAAAAATTTAACGCGAATTAATTCTGTGGAATGTGTGTCAGTTAGGGTGTGGAAAGTCCCCAGGCTCC
CCAGCAGGCAGAAGTATGCAAAGCATGCATCTCAATTAGTCAGCAACCAGGTGTGGAAAGTCCCCAGGCT
CCCCAGCAGGCAGAAGTATGCAAAGCATGCATCTCAATTAGTCAGCAACCATAGTCCCGCCCCTAACTCC
GCCCATCCCGCCCCTAACTCCGCCCAGTTCCGCCCATTCTCCGCCCCATGGCTGACTAATTTTTTTTATT
TATGCAGAGGCCGAGGCCGCCTCTGCCTCTGAGCTATTCCAGAAGTAGTGAGGAGGCTTTTTTGGAGGCC
TAGGCTTTTGCAAAAAGCTCCCGGGAGCTTGTATATCCATTTTCGGATCTGATCAGCACGTGTTGACAAT
TAATCATCGGCATAGTATATCGGCATAGTATAATACGACAAGGTGAGGAACTAAACCATGACCGAGTACA
AGCCCACGGTGCGCCTCGCCACCCGCGACGACGTCCCCAGGGCCGTACGCACCCTCGCCGCCGCGTTCGC
CGACTACCCCGCCACGCGCCACACCGTCGATCCGGACCGCCACATCGAGCGGGTCACCGAGCTGCAAGAA
CTCTTCCTCACGCGCGTCGGGCTCGACATCGGCAAGGTGTGGGTCGCGGACGACGGCGCCGCGGTGGCGG
TCTGGACCACGCCGGAGAGCGTCGAAGCGGGGGCGGTGTTCGCCGAGATCGGCCCGCGCATGGCCGAGTT
GAGCGGTTCCCGGCTGGCCGCGCAGCAACAGATGGAAGGCCTCCTGGCGCCGCACCGGCCCAAGGAGCCC
GCGTGGTTCCTGGCCACCGTCGGCGTCTCGCCCGACCACCAGGGCAAGGGTCTGGGCAGCGCCGTCGTGC
TCCCCGGAGTGGAGGCGGCCGAGCGCGCCGGGGTGCCCGCCTTCCTGGAGACATCCGCGCCCCGCAACCT
CCCCTTCTACGAGCGGCTCGGCTTCACCGTCACCGCCGACGTCGAGGTGCCCGAAGGACCGCGCACCTGG
TGCATGACCCGCAAGCCCGGTGCCTGACACGTGCTACGAGATTTCGATTCCACCGCCGCCTTCTATGAAA
GGTTGGGCTTCGGAATCGTTTTCCGGGACGCCGGCTGGATGATCCTCCAGCGCGGGGATCTCATGCTGGA
GTTCTTCGCCCACCCCAACTTGTTTATTGCAGCTTATAATGGTTACAAATAAAGCAATAGCATCACAAAT
TTCACAAATAAAGCATTTTTTTCACTGCATTCTAGTTGTGGTTTGTCCAAACTCATCAATGTATCTTATC
ATGTCTGTATACCGTCGACCTCTAGCTAGAGCTTGGCGTAATCATGGTCATTACCAATGCTTAATCAGTG
AGGCACCTATCTCAGCGATCTGTCTATTTCGTTCATCCATAGTTGCCTGACTCCCCGTCGTGTAGATAAC
TACGATACGGGAGGGCTTACCATCTGGCCCCAGCGCTGCGATGATACCGCGAGAACCACGCTCACCGGCT
CCGGATTTATCAGCAATAAACCAGCCAGCCGGAAGGGCCGAGCGCAGAAGTGGTCCTGCAACTTTATCCG
CCTCCATCCAGTCTATTAATTGTTGCCGGGAAGCTAGAGTAAGTAGTTCGCCAGTTAATAGTTTGCGCAA
CGTTGTTGCCATCGCTACAGGCATCGTGGTGTCACGCTCGTCGTTTGGTATGGCTTCATTCAGCTCCGGT
TCCCAACGATCAAGGCGAGTTACATGATCCCCCATGTTGTGCAAAAAAGCGGTTAGCTCCTTCGGTCCTC
CGATCGTTGTCAGAAGTAAGTTGGCCGCAGTGTTATCACTCATGGTTATGGCAGCACTGCATAATTCTCT
TACTGTCATGCCATCCGTAAGATGCTTTTCTGTGACTGGTGAGTACTCAACCAAGTCATTCTGAGAATAG
TGTATGCGGCGACCGAGTTGCTCTTGCCCGGCGTCAATACGGGATAATACCGCGCCACATAGCAGAACTT
TAAAAGTGCTCATCATTGGAAAACGTTCTTCGGGGCGAAAACTCTCAAGGATCTTACCGCTGTTGAGATC
CAGTTCGATGTAACCCACTCGTGCACCCAACTGATCTTCAGCATCTTTTACTTTCACCAGCGTTTCTGGG
TGAGCAAAAACAGGAAGGCAAAATGCCGCAAAAAAGGGAATAAGGGCGACACGGAAATGTTGAATACTCA
TATTCTTCCTT
Features (pLannotate 1.2.2; 24 found; start..end, strand, type, name):
    119..143     -  CDS            KanR (fragment): aminoglycoside phosphotransferase; aph(3')-Ia; confers resistance to kanamycin
    254..842     +  rep_origin     ori: high-copy-number ColE1/pMB1/pBR322/pUC origin of replication
   1067..1084    +  terminator     rrnB T2 terminator (fragment): transcription terminator T2 from the E. coli rrnB gene
   1109..1128    -  CDS            lacZα (fragment): LacZα fragment of β-galactosidase; lacZ fragment
   1584..1600    +  protein_bind   lac operator: The lac repressor binds to the lac operator to inhibit transcription in E. coli. This inhibition can be relieved by adding lactose or isopropyl-β-D-thiogalactopyranoside (IPTG). lac repressor encoded by lacI
   1843..2146    +  enhancer       CMV enhancer: human cytomegalovirus immediate early enhancer
   2147..2350    +  promoter       CMV promoter: human cytomegalovirus (CMV) immediate early promoter
   2486..2529    +  intron         CMV intron (fragment): modified intron A from human cytomegalovirus
   2581..2599    +  promoter       SP6 promoter: promoter for bacteriophage SP6 RNA polymerase
   2603..2640    +  CDS            IgH signal sequence (fragment): signal sequence from the mouse immunoglobulin heavy chain variable region
   2743..4356    +  CDS            MCAM (fragment): MUC18_HUMAN - Also known as MUC18. Experimental evidence at protein level: Swiss-Prot protein existence level 1. Plays a role in cell adhesion, and in cohesion of the endothelial monolayer at intercellular junctions in vascular tissue. Its expression may allow melanoma cells to interact with cellular elements of the vascular system, thereby enhancing hematogeneous tumor spread. Could be an adhesion molecule active in neural crest cells during embryonic development. Acts as surface receptor that triggers tyrosine phosphorylation of FYN and PTK2/FAK1, and a transient increase in the intracellula
   4453..4632    +  CDS            Comp (fragment): COMP_RAT - Experimental evidence at protein level: Swiss-Prot protein existence level 1. May play a role in the structural integrity of cartilage via its interaction with other extracellular matrix proteins such as the collagens and fibronectin. Can mediate the interaction of chondrocytes with the cartilage extracellular matrix through interaction with cell surface integrin receptors. Could play a role in the pathogenesis of osteoarthritis. Potent suppressor of apoptosis in both primary chondrocytes and transformed cells. Suppresses apoptosis by blocking the activation of caspase-3 and by indu
   4620..6072    +  CDS            SEAP (fragment): secreted alkaline phosphatase from human placenta The natural enzyme has a C-terminal transmembrane sequence that is replaced by a GPI anchor.
   6097..6138    +  CDS            AviTag™ (fragment): peptide tag that allows for enzymatic biotinylation
   6142..6165    +  CDS            8xHis: 8xHis affinity tag
   6311..6422    +  polyA_signal   bGH poly(A) signal: bovine growth hormone polyadenylation signal
   6423..6531    +  rep_origin     f1 ori (fragment): f1 bacteriophage origin of replication; arrow indicates direction of (+) strand synthesis
   6545..6874    +  promoter       SV40 promoter: SV40 enhancer and early promoter
   6922..6969    +  promoter       EM7 promoter: synthetic bacterial promoter&nbsp
   6988..7587    +  CDS            PuroR (fragment): puromycin N-acetyltransferase; pac from Streptomyces; confers resistance to puromycin
   7597..7722    +  CDS            ble (fragment): BLE_KLEPN - Experimental evidence at protein level: Swiss-Prot protein existence level 1. Binding protein with a strong affinity to the bleomycin family of antibiotics. Binds to CL990; an antimitotic-antibiotic compound. From Klebsiella pneumoniae.
   7717..7838    +  polyA_signal   SV40 poly(A) signal: SV40 polyadenylation signal
   7891..8751    -  CDS            AmpR: β-lactamase; bla; confers resistance to ampicillin, carbenicillin, and related antibiotics
   8754..89      -  promoter       AmpR promoter (fragment) (across the origin): bla
