[The description below was written by a language model from this plasmid's Addgene catalogue record and pLannotate feature annotations shown in this document.]
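Description:
pD649-HAsp-MCAM-COMP5AP-AviTag-9xHis is a mammalian expression plasmid built on the pD649 backbone for producing a secreted, tagged form of the extracellular domain of human MCAM (also known as MUC18 or CD146), an immunoglobulin-superfamily cell adhesion molecule. It is maintained in E. coli as a high-copy plasmid through a ColE1/pUC-type origin and selected with ampicillin via the β-lactamase gene. The sequenced record is 8,761 nt, consistent with the stated backbone plus a roughly 1.6 kb insert.

Expression is driven by the CMV immediate-early enhancer and promoter, followed by a fragment of CMV intron A and an SP6 phage promoter that can serve for in vitro transcription or as a sequencing primer site. The open reading frame begins with a signal peptide: the plasmid name indicates an HA signal peptide, although the automated annotation matches a fragment of an immunoglobulin heavy-chain signal sequence at this position. The MCAM ectodomain sits between retained restriction sites, so it can be exchanged for other ectodomains. It is fused at its C terminus to the coiled-coil region of rat cartilage oligomeric matrix protein (COMP), which pentamerises the fusion, then to human placental alkaline phosphatase as an enzymatic reporter, an AviTag for site-specific enzymatic biotinylation, and a polyhistidine tag for affinity purification (annotated as 8xHis, named as 9xHis). A bGH polyadenylation signal terminates the transcript.

A separate SV40/EM7 promoter cassette carries a puromycin resistance gene with an SV40 poly(A) signal, potentially allowing selection of stable mammalian cells. Small fragments annotated as KanR, lacZα, ble and f1 ori appear to be backbone remnants. The multimerised, phosphatase-labelled design suits high-avidity detection of weak receptor–ligand binding in the cell-surface protein interaction screens for which this plasmid collection was made. The depositor notes that some plasmids in the collection may carry a transposase insertion upstream of the CMV promoter. No such element is annotated here.
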