Addgene plasmid #157473: pD649-HAsp-MCAM-COMP5AP-AviTag-9xHis
Purpose: Mammalian expression of cell-surface protein extracellular domain fused to COMP5AP-AviTag-9xHis. Protein is secreted from cells.
Depositing lab: Chris Garcia. Depositing organization: Stanford University. Publication: A Human IgSF Cell-Surface Interactome Reveals a Complex Network of Protein-Protein Interactions. Wojtowicz WM, Vielmetter J, Fernandes RA, Siepe DH, Eastman CL, Chisholm GB, Cox S, Klock H, Anderson PW, Rue SM, Miller JJ, Glaser SM, Bragstad ML, Vance J, Lam AW, Lesley SA, Zinn K, Garcia KC. Cell. 2020 Aug 20;182(4):1027-1043.e17. doi: 10.1016/j.cell.2020.07.025. PubMed 32822567.
Backbone
  Vector backbone: pD649
  Backbone size w/o insert (bp): 7153
  Vector type: Mammalian Expression
Growth in bacteria
  Bacterial resistance: Ampicillin, 100 μg/mL
  Growth temperature: 37°C
  Growth strain: DH5alpha
  Copy number: High Copy
Gene/Insert
  Gene/Insert name: MCAM (alt name: MUC18)
  Species: H. sapiens (human)
  Insert size (bp): 1608
  Entrez Gene: MCAM (a.k.a. CD146, HEMCAM, METCAM, MUC18, MelCAM)
  Promoter: CMV/SP6
  Tag / fusion protein: COMP5AP-AviTag-9xHis (C terminal on backbone)
  Cloning method: Restriction Enzyme; 5′ cloning site GCGGCCGC (not destroyed); 3′ cloning site GGCGCGCC (not destroyed)
  Sequencing primers: 5′ ATTTAGGTGACACTATAG; 3′ CGTCGCACTCCATCACGGTG
Resource information
  A portion of this plasmid was derived from a plasmid made by: synthesis by ThermoFisher
Terms and licenses: Academic/Nonprofit Terms; Industry Terms: Not Available to Industry
Depositor comments: Some plasmids in this collection may have an IS4-like element ISVsa5 family transposase upstream of the CMV promoter.
How to cite: pD649-HAsp-MCAM-COMP5AP-AviTag-9xHis was a gift from Chris Garcia (Addgene plasmid # 157473 ; http://n2t.net/addgene:157473 ; RRID:Addgene_157473)
