>Addgene plasmid #157473 | pD649-HAsp-MCAM-COMP5AP-AviTag-9xHis | depositor partial sequence | sequence record 304056 | insert (extracellular domain)
GTTCCAGGCGAAGCTGAACAACCTGCTCCTGAGCTGGTTGAGGTGGAAGTGGGATCTACAGCCCTGCTGA
AGTGTGGCCTGAGCCAGTCTCAGGGCAATCTGAGCCACGTGGACTGGTTCAGCGTGCACAAAGAGAAGCG
GACCCTGATCTTCAGAGTGCGGCAAGGACAGGGACAGAGCGAGCCTGGCGAATACGAGCAAAGACTGAGC
CTGCAGGATAGAGGCGCCACACTGGCTCTGACACAAGTGACCCCTCAGGACGAGCGGATCTTCCTGTGCC
AAGGCAAGAGGCCCAGAAGCCAAGAGTACAGAATCCAGCTGCGGGTGTACAAGGCCCCTGAGGAACCCAA
CATCCAAGTGAACCCTCTGGGCATCCCCGTGAACAGCAAAGAACCTGAAGAGGTGGCCACATGCGTGGGC
AGAAACGGCTACCCCATTCCTCAAGTGATCTGGTACAAGAACGGCAGGCCTCTGAAAGAGGAAAAGAACC
GGGTCCACATCCAGAGCAGCCAGACAGTGGAAAGCAGCGGCCTGTACACACTGCAGAGCATTCTGAAGGC
CCAGCTGGTCAAAGAGGACAAGGACGCCCAGTTCTACTGCGAGCTGAACTACAGACTGCCCAGCGGCAAC
CACATGAAGGAATCCAGAGAAGTGACCGTGCCTGTGTTCTACCCCACCGAGAAAGTGTGGCTGGAAGTGG
AACCCGTGGGCATGCTGAAAGAAGGCGACAGAGTCGAGATCAGATGCCTGGCCGATGGCAACCCTCCTCC
ACACTTTTCCATCAGCAAGCAGAACCCCAGCACCAGAGAGGCCGAGGAAGAAACCACCAACGACAATGGC
GTGCTGGTGCTCGAGCCTGCCAGAAAAGAACACAGCGGCAGATACGAGTGCCAGGGCCTCGATCTGGATA
CCATGATCAGCCTGCTGAGCGAGCCACAAGAGCTGCTGGTCAACTATGTGTCCGATGTGCGAGTGTCTCC
CGCCGCTCCTGAGAGACAAGAGGGAAGCTCTCTGACACTGACATGCGAGGCCGAGTCCAGCCAGGACCTG
GAATTTCAGTGGCTGAGAGAAGAGACAGGCCAGGTGCTGGAAAGAGGCCCTGTTCTGCAGCTCCACGATC
TGAAGAGAGAAGCCGGCGGAGGCTACAGATGTGTGGCCTCTGTTCCTAGCATCCCCGGCCTGAATAGAAC
CCAGCTCGTGAACGTGGCCATCTTCGGACCTCCATGGATGGCCTTCAAAGAGCGGAAAGTCTGGGTCAAA
GAAAACATGGTGCTGAACCTGAGCTGCGAGGCCTCTGGACACCCTAGACCTACCATCAGCTGGAATGTGA
ATGGCACCGCCAGCGAGCAGGATCAGGACCCTCAAAGAGTGCTGAGCACCCTGAATGTGCTGGTCACCCC
TGAACTGCTGGAAACCGGCGTGGAATGTACCGCCAGCAACGACCTGGGCAAGAACACCAGCATCCTGTTT
CTGGAACTGGTCAACCTGACCACACTGACCCCTGACAGCAATACCACCACAGGCCTGAGCACAAGCACCG
CCTCTCCACACACAAGAGCCAATAGCACCTCCACCGAGAGAAAGCTGCCTGAGCCTGAAAGCCGCGGA
